>Addgene plasmid #202589 | pETM11-6xHis-TEV-hORF1p | addgene full sequence | sequence record 413699 | Addgene NGS Result
TGGCGAATGGG
[124 nt withheld, positions 12-135]
C
[91 nt withheld, positions 137-227]
A
[49 nt withheld, positions 229-277]
CCTTTGACGTTGGAGTCCACGTTCTTT
[37 nt withheld, positions 305-341]
ACCCTATCTCGGTCTATTCTTTTGATTTATAAGGGATTTTGCCGATTTCGGCCTATTGGTTAAAAAATGA
GCTGATTTAACAAAAATTTAACGCGAATTTTAACAAAATATTAACGCTTACAATTTAGGTGGCACTTTTC
GGGGAAATGTGCGCGGAACCCCTATTTGTTTATTTTTCTAAATACATTCAAATATGTATCCGCTCATGAA
TTAATTCTTAGAAAAACTCATCGAGCATCAAATGAAACTGCAATTTATTCATATCAGGATTATCAATACC
ATATTTTTGAAAAAGCCGTTTCTGTAATGAAGGAGAAAACTCACCGAGGCAGTTCCATAGGATGGCAAGA
TCCTGGTATCGGTCTGCGATTCCGACTCGTCCAACATCAATACAACCTATTAATTTCCCCTCGTCAAAAA
TAAGGTTATCAAGTGAGAAATCACCATGAGTGACGACTGAATCCGGTGAGAATGGCAAAAGTTTATGCAT
TTCTTTCCAGACTTGTTCAACAGGCCAGCCATTACGCTCGTCATCAAAATCACTCGCATCAACCAAACCG
TTATTCATTCGTGATTGCGCCTGAGCGAGACGAAATACGCGATCGCTGTTAAAAGGACAATTACAAACAG
GAATCGAATGCAACCGGCGCAGGAACACTGCCAGCGCATCAACAATATTTTCACCTGAATCAGGATATTC
TTCTAATACCTGGAATGCTGTTTTCCCGGGGATCGCAGTGGTGAGTAACCATGCATCATCAGGAGTACGG
ATAAAATGCTTGATGGTCGGAAGAGGCATAAATTCCGTCAGCCAGTTTAGTCTGACCATCTCATCTGTAA
CATCATTGGCAACGCTACCTTTGCCATGTTTCAGAAACAACTCTGGCGCATCGGGCTTCCCATACAATCG
ATAGATTGTCGCACCTGATTGCCCGACATTATCGCGAGCCCATTTATACCCATATAAATCAGCATCCATG
TTGGAATTTAATCGCGGCCTAGAGCAAGACGTTTCCCGTTGAATATGGCTCATAACACCCCTTGTATTAC
TGTTTATGTAAGCAGACAGTTTTATTGTTCATGACCAAAATCCCTTAACGTGAGTTTTCGTTCCACTGAG
CGTCAGACCCCGTAGAAAAGATCAAAGGATCTTCTTGAGATCCTTTTTTTCTGCGCGTAATCTGCTGCTT
GCAAACAAAAAAACCACCGCTACCAGCGGTGGTTTGTTTGCCGGATCAAGAGCTACCAACTCTTTTTCCG
AAGGTAACTGGCTTCAGCAGAGCGCAGATACCAAATACTGTCCTTCTAGTGTAGCCGTAGTTAGGCCACC
ACTTCAAGAACTCTGTAGCACCGCCTACATACCTCGCTCTGCTAATCCTGTTACCAGTGGCTGCTGCCAG
TGGCGATAAGTCGTGTCTTACCGGGTTGGACTCAAGACGATAGTTACCGGATAAGGCGCAGCGGTCGGGC
TGAACGGGGGGTTCGTGCACACAGCCCAGCTTGGAGCGAACGACCTACACCGAACTGAGATACCTACAGC
GTGAGCTATGAGAAAGCGCCACGCTTCCCGAAGGGAGAAAGGCGGACAGGTATCCGGTAAGCGGCAGGGT
CGGAACAGGAGAGCGCACGAGGGAGCTTCCAGGGGGAAACGCCTGGTATCTTTATAGTCCTGTCGGGTTT
CGCCACCTCTGACTTGAGCGTCGATTTTTGTGATGCTCGTCAGGGGGGCGGAGCCTATGGAAAAACGCCA
GCAACGCGGCCTTTTTACGGTTCCTGGCCTTTTGCTGGCCTTTTGCTCACATGTTCTTTCCTGCGTTATC
CCCTGATTCTGTGGATAACCGTATTACCGCCTTTGAGTGAGCTGATACCGCTCGCCGCAGCCGAACGACC
GAGCGCAGCGAGTCAGTGAGCGAGGAAGCGGAAGAGCGCCTGATGCGGTATTTTCTCCTTACGCATCTGT
GCGGTATTTCACACCGCAATGGTGCACTCTCAGTACAATCTGCTCTGATGCCGCATAGTTAAGCCAGTAT
ACACTCCGCTATCGCTACGTGACTGGGTCATGGCTGCGCCCCGACACCCGCCAACACCCGCTGACGCGCC
CTGACGGGCTTGTCTGCTCCCGGCATCCGCTTACAGACAAGCTGTGACCGTCTCCGGGAGCTGCATGTGT
CAGAGGTTTTCACCGTCATCACCGAAACGCGCGAGGCAGCTGCGGTAAAGCTCATCAGCGTGGTCGTGAA
GCGATTCACAGATGTCTGCCTGTTCATCCGCGTCCAGCTCGTTGAGTTTCTCCAGAAGCGTTAATGTCTG
GCTTCTGATAAAGCGGGCCATGTTAAGGGCGGTTTTTTCCTGTTTGGTCACTGATGCCTCCGTGTAAGGG
GGATTTCTGTTCATGGGGGTAATGATACCGATGAAACGAGAGAGGATGCTCACGATACGGGTTACTGATG
ATGAACATGCCCGGTTACTGGAACGTTGTGAGGGTAAACAACTGGCGGTATGGATGCGGCGGGACCAGAG
AAAAATCACTCAGGGTCAATGCCAGCGCTTCGTTAATACAGATGTAGGTGTTCCACAGGGTAGCCAGCAG
CATCCTGCGATGCAGATCCGGAACATAATGGTGCAGGGCGCTGACTTCCGCGTTTCCAGACTTTACGAAA
CACGGAAACCGAAGACCATTCATGTTGTTGCTCAGGTCGCAGACGTTTTGCAGCAGCAGTCGCTTCACGT
TCGCTCGCGTATCGGTGATTCATTCTGCTAACCAGTAAGGCAACCCCGCCAGCCTAGCCGGGTCCTCAAC
GACAGGAGCACGATCATGCGCACCCGTGGGGCCGCCATGCCGGCGATAATGGCCTGCTTCTCGCCGAAAC
GTTTGGTGGCGGGACCAGTGACGAAGGCTTGAGCGAGGGCGTGCAAGATTCCGAATACCGCAAGCGACAG
GCCGATCATCGTCGCGCTCCAGCGAAAGCGGTCCTCGCCGAAAATGACCCAGAGCGCTGCCGGCACCTGT
CCTACGAGTTGCATGATAAAGAAGACAGTCATAAGTGCGGCGACGATAGTCATGCCCCGCGCCCACCGGA
AGGAGCTGACTGGGTTGAAGGCTCTCAAGGGCATCGGTCGAGATCCCGGTGCCTAATGAGTGAGCTAACT
TACATTAATTGCGTTGCGCTCACTGCCCGCTTTCCAGTCGGGAAACCTGTCGTGCCAGCTGCATTAATGA
ATCGGCCAACGCGCGGGGAGAGGCGGTTTGCGTATTGGGCGCCAGGGTGGTTTTTCTTTTCACCAGTGAG
ACGGGCAACAGCTGATTGCCCTTCACCGCCTGGCCCTGAGAGAGTTGCAGCAAGCGGTCCACGCTGGTTT
GCCCCAGCAGGCGAAAATCCTGTTTGATGGTGGTTAACGGCGGGATATAACATGAGCTGTCTTCGGTATC
GTCGTATCCCACTACCGAGATATCCGCACCAACGCGCAGCCCGGACTCGGTAATGGCGCGCATTGCGCCC
AGCGCCATCTGATCGTTGGCAACCAGCATCGCAGTGGGAACGATGCCCTCATTCAGCATTTGCATGGTTT
GTTGAAAACCGGACATGGCACTCCAGTCGCCTTCCCGTTCCGCTATCGGCTGAATTTGATTGCGAGTGAG
ATATTTATGCCAGCCAGCCAGACGCAGACGCGCCGAGACAGAACTTAATGGGCCCGCTAACAGCGCGATT
TGCTGGTGACCCAATGCGACCAGATGCTCCACGCCCAGTCGCGTACCGTCTTCATGGGAGAAAATAATAC
TGTTGATGGGTGTCTGGTCAGAGACATCAAGAAATAACGCCGGAACATTAGTGCAGGCAGCTTCCACAGC
AATGGCATCCTGGTCATCCAGCGGATAGTTAATGATCAGCCCACTGACGCGTTGCGCGAGAAGATTGTGC
ACCGCCGCTTTACAGGCTTCGACGCCGCTTCGTTCTACCATCGACACCACCACGCTGGCACCCAGTTGAT
CGGCGCGAGATTTAATCGCCGCGACAATTTGCGACGGCGCGTGCAGGGCCAGACTGGAGGTGGCAACGCC
AATCAGCAACGACTGTTTGCCCGCCAGTTGTTGTGCCACGCGGTTGGGAATGTAATTCAGCTCCGCCATC
GCCGCTTCCACTTTTTCCCGCGTTTTCGCAGAAACGTGGCTGGCCTGGTTCACCACGCGGGAAACGGTCT
GATAAGAGACACCGGCATACTCTGCGACATCGTATAACGTTACTGGTTTCACATTCACCACCCTGAATTG
ACTCTCTTCCGGGCGCTATCATGCCATACCGCGAAAGGTTTTGCGCCATTCGATGGTGTCCGGGATCTCG
ACGCTCTCCCTTATGCGACTCCTGCATTAGGAAGCAGCCCAGTAGTAGGTTGAGGCCGTTGAGCACCGCC
GCCGCAAGGAATGGTGCATGCAAGGAGATGGCGCCCAACAGTCCCCCGGCCACGGGGCCTGCCACCATAC
CCACGCCGAAACAAGCGCTCATGAGCCCGAAGTGGCGAGCCCGATCTTCCCCATCGGTGATGTCGGCGAT
ATAGGCGCCAGCAACCGCACCTGTGGCGCCGGTGATGCCGGCCACGATGCGTCCGGCGTAGAGGATCGAG
ATCTCGATCCCGCGAAATTAATACGACTCACTATAGGGGAATTGTGAGCGGATAACAATTCCCCTCTAGA
AATAATTTTGTTTAACTTTAAGAAGGAGATATACCATGAAACATCACCATCACCATCACCCCATGAGCGA
TTACGACATCCCCACTACTGAGAATCTTTATTTTCAGGGCATGGGCAAGAAGCAGAACCGCAAGACCGGC
AACAGCAAGACCCAGAGCGCCAGCCCCCCCCCCAAGGAGCGCAGCAGCAGCCCCGCCACCGAGCAGAGCT
GGATGGAGAACGACTTCGACGAGCTGCGCGAGGAGGGCTTCCGCCGCAGCAACTACAGCGAGCTGCGCGA
GGACATCCAGACCAAGGGCAAGGAGGTGGAGAACTTCGAGAAGAACCTGGAGGAGTGCATCACCCGCATC
ACCAACACCGAGAAGTGCCTGAAGGAGCTGATGGAGCTGAAGACCAAGGCCCGCGAGCTGCGCGAGGAGT
GCCGCAGCCTGCGCAGCCGCTGCGACCAATTGGAGGAGCGCGTGAGCGCCATGGAGGACGAGATGAACGA
GATGAAGCGCGAGGGCAAGTTCCGCGAGAAGCGCATCAAGCGCAACGAGCAGAGCCTGCAGGAGATCTGG
GACTACGTGAAGCGCCCCAACCTGCGCCTGATCGGCGTGCCCGAGAGCGACGTGGAGAACGGCACCAAGC
TGGAGAACACCCTGCAGGACATCATCCAGGAGAACTTCCCCAACCTGGCCCGCCAGGCCAACGTGCAGAT
CCAGGAGATCCAGCGCACCCCCCAGCGCTACAGCAGCCGCCGCGCCACCCCCCGCCACATCATCGTGCGC
TTCACCAAGGTGGAGATGAAGGAGAAGATGCTGCGCGCCGCCCGCGAGAAGGGCCGCGTGACCCTGAAGG
GCAAGCCCATCCGTCTCACCGCCGACCTGAGCGCCGAGACCCTGCAGGCCCGCCGCGAGTGGGGCCCCAT
CTTCAACATCCTGAAGGAGAAGAACTTCCAGCCCCGCATCAGCTACCCCGCCAAGCTGAGCTTCATCAGC
GAGGGCGAGATCAAGTACTTCATCGACAAGCAGATGCTGCGCGACTTCGTGACCACCCGCCCCGCCCTGA
AGGAGCTGCTGAAGGAGGCCCTGAACATGGAGCGCAACAACCGCTACCAGCCCCTGCAGAACCACGCCAA
GATGTAATAAGGATCCGAATTCGAGCTCCGTCGACAAGCTTGCGGCCGCACTCGAGCACCACCACCACCA
CCACTGAGATCCGGCTGCTAACAAAGCCCGAAAGGAAGCTGAGTTGGCTGCTGCCACCGCTGAGCAATAA
CTAGCATAACCCCTTGGGGCCTCTAAACGGGTCTTGAGGGGTTTTTTGCTGAAAGGAGGAACTATATCCG
GAT
Features (pLannotate 1.2.2; 21 found; start..end, strand, type, name):
     12..440     +  rep_origin     f1 ori (sequence partly withheld): f1 bacteriophage origin of replication; arrow indicates direction of (+) strand synthesis
    493..550     +  promoter       AmpR promoter (fragment): bla
    559..1374    -  CDS            KanR: aminoglycoside phosphotransferase; aph(3')-Ia; confers resistance to kanamycin in bacteria or G418 (Geneticin®) in eukaryotes
   1496..2084    +  rep_origin     ori: high-copy-number ColE1/pMB1/pBR322/pUC origin of replication
   2270..2409    -  misc_feature   bom: basis of mobility region from pBR322
   2511..2702    -  CDS            rop: Rop protein, which maintains plasmids at low copy number; rop
   2719..3099    +  CDS            YPB1_ECOLX: Protein predicted: Swiss-Prot protein existence level 4. From Escherichia coli.
   3171..3462    -  CDS            TcR (fragment): tetracycline efflux protein; tet; confers resistance to tetracycline
   3477..3498    -  protein_bind   CAP binding site: CAP binding activates transcription in the presence of cAMP. E. coli catabolite activator protein
   3511..4593    -  CDS            lacI: lac repressor; lacI; The lac repressor binds to the lac operator to inhibit transcription in E. coli. This inhibition can be relieved by adding lactose or isopropyl-β-D-thiogalactopyranoside (IPTG).
   4594..4671    -  promoter       lacI promoter: lacI
   4679..4958    -  CDS            TcR (fragment): tetracycline efflux protein; tet; confers resistance to tetracycline
   4980..4998    +  promoter       T7 promoter: promoter for bacteriophage T7 RNA polymerase
   4999..5023    +  protein_bind   lac operator: The lac repressor binds to the lac operator to inhibit transcription in E. coli. This inhibition can be relieved by adding lactose or isopropyl-β-D-thiogalactopyranoside (IPTG). lac repressor encoded by lacI
   5038..5060    +  RBS            RBS: efficient ribosome binding site from bacteriophage T7 gene 10 (Olins and Rangwala, 1989)
   5073..5091    +  CDS            7xHis (fragment): 6xHis affinity tag
   5120..5140    +  CDS            capTEV™ (fragment): composite tag for in vivo biotinylation, TEV protease cleavage, and 6xHis tagging
   5142..6155    +  CDS            L1RE1: LORF1_HUMAN - Also known as LRE1. Experimental evidence at protein level: Swiss-Prot protein existence level 1. Nucleic acid-binding protein which is essential for retrotransposition of LINE-1 elements in the genome. Functions as a nucleic acid chaperone binding its own transcript and therefore preferentially mobilizing the transcript from which they are encoded. From Homo sapiens (Human).
   6208..6225    +  CDS            9xHis (fragment): 9xHis affinity tag
   6235..6284    +  CDS            SET1 (fragment): solubility-enhancement tag derived from T7 phage gene 10B
   6292..6339    +  terminator     T7 terminator: transcription terminator for bacteriophage T7 RNA polymerase
