[The description below was written by a language model from this plasmid's Addgene catalogue record and pLannotate feature annotations shown in this document.]
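Description:
pETM11-6xHis-TEV-hORF1p is a bacterial expression plasmid of about 6.4 kb built on the pETM11 (pET-type) backbone for IPTG-inducible production of human LINE-1 ORF1 protein (ORF1p, also called L1ORF1p or p40) from the L1RP element. It is maintained in E. coli under kanamycin selection through an aph(3')-Ia KanR gene and replicates from a ColE1/pBR322-type origin. The bom and rop regions are also annotated, and rop normally holds such plasmids at a moderate to low copy number, although the catalogue entry lists copy number as unknown. An f1 origin is present as well, and short tetracycline-resistance fragments flanking lacI appear to be non-functional backbone remnants.

The expression cassette consists of a T7 promoter followed directly by a lac operator, the strong T7 gene 10 ribosome binding site, an N-terminal 6xHis tag, a TEV protease recognition site, the ORF1p coding sequence (annotated as L1RE1/LORF1_HUMAN), and a T7 terminator. The plasmid-borne lacI gene supplies lac repressor, which keeps transcription off until IPTG is added, and expression requires a host that provides T7 RNA polymerase. The His tag allows metal-affinity purification, and TEV cleavage then removes the tag, leaving only a minimal scar on the protein. A His-tag fragment and a short T7 gene 10-derived fragment are annotated downstream of the ORF1p coding sequence. These are probably untranslated vector sequence, since the record describes only N-terminal tags, but the table does not show where the reading frame ends. ORF1p is a nucleic acid-binding chaperone essential for LINE-1 retrotransposition, and the construct serves to produce purified recombinant protein for work on that process.
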