Addgene plasmid #202589: pETM11-6xHis-TEV-hORF1p
Purpose: Allows for IPTG-inducible expression of the human L1RP ORF1 protein in bacteria with an N-terminal 6xHis tag and TEV cleavage site for purification with a minimal scar
Depositing lab: Kathleen Burns & Liam Holt. Depositing organization: Johns Hopkins University and School of Medicine. Publication: Affinity proteomics reveals human host factors implicated in discrete stages of LINE-1 retrotransposition. Taylor MS, LaCava J, Mita P, Molloy KR, Huang CR, Li D, Adney EM, Jiang H, Burns KH, Chait BT, Rout MP, Boeke JD, Dai L. Cell. 2013 Nov 21;155(5):1034-48. doi: 10.1016/j.cell.2013.10.021. PubMed 24267889.
Backbone
  Vector backbone: pETM11
  Backbone size w/o insert (bp): 5000
  Total vector size (bp): 6369
  Vector type: Bacterial Expression
Growth in bacteria
  Bacterial resistance: Kanamycin, 50 μg/mL
  Growth temperature: 37°C
  Growth strain: DH5alpha
  Copy number: Unknown
Gene/Insert
  Gene/Insert name: ORF1p (alt names: ORF1; L1ORF1p; p40)
  Species: H. sapiens (human)
  Insert size (bp): 1090
  Tag / fusion protein: 6x His (N terminal on insert); TEV protease cleavage site (N terminal on insert)
Terms and licenses: Academic/Nonprofit Terms; Industry Terms: Not Available to Industry
Depositor comments: This plasmid was originally constructed by Martin Taylor in the lab of Kathleen Burns.
How to cite: pETM11-6xHis-TEV-hORF1p was a gift from Kathleen Burns & Liam Holt (Addgene plasmid # 202589 ; http://n2t.net/addgene:202589 ; RRID:Addgene_202589)
